LOCUS       Exported 3503 bp ds-DNA circular SYN 12-MAY-2021
DEFINITION  synthetic circular DNA
ACCESSION   .
VERSION     .
KEYWORDS    pGP-FF
SOURCE      synthetic DNA construct
  ORGANISM  synthetic DNA construct
REFERENCE   1 (bases 1 to 3503)
  TITLE     Zinc Finger Consortium Expression Vector Kit v1.0
REFERENCE   2 (bases 1 to 3503)
  AUTHORS   .
  TITLE     Direct Submission
  JOURNAL   Exported May 12, 2021 from SnapGene Server 1.1.58
            http://www.snapgene.com
FEATURES             Location/Qualifiers
     source          1..3503
                     /organism="synthetic DNA construct"
                     /mol_type="other DNA"
     promoter        12..42
                     /label=lac UV5 promoter
                     /note="E. coli lac promoter with an ""up"" mutation"
     protein_bind    50..66
                     /label=lac operator
                     /bound_moiety="lac repressor encoded by lacI"
                     /note="The lac repressor binds to the lac operator to
                     inhibit transcription in E. coli. This inhibition can be
                     relieved by adding lactose or
                     isopropyl-beta-D-thiogalactopyranoside (IPTG)."
     primer_bind     55..77
                     /label=M13/pUC Reverse
                     /note="In lacZ gene"
     CDS             368..391
                     /codon_start=1
                     /product="FLAG(R) epitope tag, followed by an enterokinase
                     cleavage site"
                     /label=FLAG
                     /translation="DYKDDDDK"
     rep_origin      564..1019
                     /direction=RIGHT
                     /label=f1 ori
                     /note="f1 bacteriophage origin of replication; arrow
                     indicates direction of (+) strand synthesis"
     primer_bind     complement(651..670)
                     /label=F1ori-R
                     /note="F1 origin, reverse primer"
     primer_bind     861..882
                     /label=F1ori-F
                     /note="F1 origin, forward primer"
     promoter        1045..1149
                     /gene="bla"
                     /label=AmpR promoter
     CDS             1150..2010
                     /codon_start=1
                     /gene="bla"
                     /product="beta-lactamase"
                     /label=AmpR
                     /note="confers resistance to ampicillin, carbenicillin, and
                     related antibiotics"
                     /translation="MSIQHFRVALIPFFAAFCLPVFAHPETLVKVKDAEDQLGARVGYI
                     ELDLNSGKILESFRPEERFPMMSTFKVLLCGAVLSRIDAGQEQLGRRIHYSQNDLVEYS
                     PVTEKHLTDGMTVRELCSAAITMSDNTAANLLLTTIGGPKELTAFLHNMGDHVTRLDRW
                     EPELNEAIPNDERDTTMPVAMATTLRKLLTGELLTLASRQQLIDWMEADKVAGPLLRSA
                     LPAGWFIADKSGAGERGSRGIIAALGPDGKPSRIVVIYTTGSQATMDERNRQIAEIGAS
                     LIKHW"
     primer_bind     complement(1368..1387)
                     /label=Amp-R
                     /note="Ampicillin resistance gene, reverse primer"
     rep_origin      2181..2769
                     /direction=RIGHT
                     /label=ori
                     /note="high-copy-number ColE1/pMB1/pBR322/pUC origin of
                     replication"
     primer_bind     2670..2689
                     /label=pBR322ori-F
                     /note="pBR322 origin, forward primer"
     primer_bind     2923..2940
                     /label=L4440
                     /note="L4440 vector, forward primer"
     misc_feature    2955..3095
                     /label=bom
                     /note="basis of mobility region from pBR322"
     primer_bind     complement(3021..3040)
                     /label=pRS-marker
                     /note="pRS vectors, use to sequence yeast selectable
                     marker"
     primer_bind     3181..3203
                     /label=pGEX 3'
                     /note="pGEX vectors, reverse primer"
     CDS             complement(3197..3388)
                     /codon_start=1
                     /gene="rop"
                     /product="Rop protein, which maintains plasmids at low copy
                     number"
                     /label=rop
                     /translation="MTKQEKTALNMARFIRSQTLTLLEKLNELDADEQADICESLHDHA
                     DELYRSCLARFGDDGENL"
ORIGIN
        1 gaattccggg ctttacactt tatgcttccg gctcgtataa tgtgtcgact tgtgagcgga
       61 taacaatttc acacaggaaa cagctatgcc tcaacagcag caaatgcaac ctcccaattc
      121 aagtgcggac aacaaccctt tgcaacagca atcatcacaa aataccgtac caaacgtcct
      181 caaccaaatt aaccaaatct tttctccaga ggagcaacgc agcttattac aagaagccat
      241 cgaaacctgc aagaattttg aaaaaacaca attgggtagt acgatgacgg aacctgtcaa
      301 gcaaagtttt attaggaaat acattgtgca aaaggccctg agaaaaatcc aagctttggc
      361 ggccgctgac tacaaagacg atgatgacaa atctagagtg cagtgataac ctctactcac
      421 ctgcgtggat cctctgcaca gtagtaacta gagactagaa aaaggccgac aagtcccgct
      481 ccgctgaaga tcctggcgta atagcgaaga ggcccgcacc gatcgccctt cccaacagtt
      541 gcgcagcctg aatggcgaat gggnnnnnnn nnnnnnnnnn nnnnnnnnnn nnnnnnnnnn
      601 nnnnnnnnnn nnnnnnnnnn nnnnnnnnnn nnnnnnnnnn nnnnnnnnnn nnnnnnnnnn
      661 nnnnnnnnnn nnnnnnnnnn nnnnnnncnn nnnnnnnnnn nnnnnnnnnn nnnnnnnnnn
      721 nnnnnnnnnn nnnnnnnnnn nnnnnnnnnn nnnnnnnnnn nnnnnnnnnn nnnnnnnnna
      781 nnnnnnnnnn nnnnnnnnnn nnnnnnnnnn nnnnnnnnnn nnnnnnnnnc ctttgacgtt
      841 ggagtccacg ttctttaata gtggactctt gttccaaact ggaacaacac tcaaccctat
      901 ctcggtctat tcttttgatt tataagggat tttgccgatt tcggcctatt ggttaaaaaa
      961 tgagctgatt taacaaaaat ttaacgcgaa ttttaacaaa atattaacgc ttacaattta
     1021 ggtggcactt ttcggggaaa tgtgcgcgga acccctattt gtttattttt ctaaatacat
     1081 tcaaatatgt atccgctcat gagacaataa ccctgataaa tgcttcaata atattgaaaa
     1141 aggaagagta tgagtattca acatttccgt gtcgccctta ttcccttttt tgcggcattt
     1201 tgccttcctg tttttgctca cccagaaacg ctggtgaaag taaaagatgc tgaagatcag
     1261 ttgggtgcac gagtgggtta catcgaactg gatctcaaca gcggtaagat ccttgagagt
     1321 tttcgccccg aagaacgttt tccaatgatg agcactttta aagttctgct atgtggcgcg
     1381 gtattatccc gtattgacgc cgggcaagag caactcggtc gccgcataca ctattctcag
     1441 aatgacttgg ttgagtactc accagtcaca gaaaagcatc ttacggatgg catgacagta
     1501 agagaattat gcagtgctgc cataaccatg agtgataaca ctgcggccaa cttacttctg
     1561 acaacgatcg gaggaccgaa ggagctaacc gcttttttgc acaacatggg ggatcatgta
     1621 actcgccttg atcgttggga accggagctg aatgaagcca taccaaacga cgagcgtgac
     1681 accacgatgc ctgtagcaat ggcaacaacg ttgcgcaaac tattaactgg cgaactactt
     1741 actctagctt cccggcaaca attaatagac tggatggagg cggataaagt tgcaggacca
     1801 cttctgcgct cggcccttcc ggctggctgg tttattgctg ataaatctgg agccggtgag
     1861 cgtgggtctc gcggtatcat tgcagcactg gggccagatg gtaagccctc ccgtatcgta
     1921 gttatctaca cgacggggag tcaggcaact atggatgaac gaaatagaca gatcgctgag
     1981 ataggtgcct cactgattaa gcattggtaa ctgtcagacc aagtttactc atatatactt
     2041 tagattgatt taaaacttca tttttaattt aaaaggatct aggtgaagat cctttttgat
     2101 aatctcatga ccaaaatccc ttaacgtgag ttttcgttcc actgagcgtc agaccccgta
     2161 gaaaagatca aaggatcttc ttgagatcct ttttttctgc gcgtaatctg ctgcttgcaa
     2221 acaaaaaaac caccgctacc agcggtggtt tgtttgccgg atcaagagct accaactctt
     2281 tttccgaagg taactggctt cagcagagcg cagataccaa atactgtcct tctagtgtag
     2341 ccgtagttag gccaccactt caagaactct gtagcaccgc ctacatacct cgctctgcta
     2401 atcctgttac cagtggctgc tgccagtggc gataagtcgt gtcttaccgg gttggactca
     2461 agacgatagt taccggataa ggcgcagcgg tcgggctgaa cggggggttc gtgcacacag
     2521 cccagcttgg agcgaacgac ctacaccgaa ctgagatacc tacagcgtga gctatgagaa
     2581 agcgccacgc ttcccgaagg gagaaaggcg gacaggtatc cggtaagcgg cagggtcgga
     2641 acaggagagc gcacgaggga gcttccaggg ggaaacgcct ggtatcttta tagtcctgtc
     2701 gggtttcgcc acctctgact tgagcgtcga tttttgtgat gctcgtcagg ggggcggagc
     2761 ctatggaaaa acgccagcaa cgcggccttt ttacggttcc tggccttttg ctggcctttt
     2821 gctcacatgt tctttcctgc gttatcccct gattctgtgg ataaccgtat taccgccttt
     2881 gagtgagctg ataccgctcg ccgcagccga acgaccgagc gcagcgagtc agtgagcgag
     2941 gaagcggaag agcgcctgat gcggtatttt ctccttacgc atctgtgcgg tatttcacac
     3001 cgcatatggt gcactctcag tacaatctgc tctgatgccg catagttaag ccagtataca
     3061 ctccgctatc gctacgtgac tgggtcatgg ctgcgccccg acacccgcca acacccgctg
     3121 acgcgccctg acgggcttgt ctgctcccgg catccgctta cagacaagct gtgaccgtct
     3181 ccgggagctg catgtgtcag aggttttcac cgtcatcacc gaaacgcgcg aggcagctgc
     3241 ggtaaagctc atcagcgtgg tcgtgaagcg attcacagat gtctgcctgt tcatccgcgt
     3301 ccagctcgtt gagtttctcc agaagcgtta atgtctggct tctgataaag cgggccatgt
     3361 taagggcggt tttttcctgt ttggtcactg atgcctccgt gtaaggggga tttctgttca
     3421 tgggggtaat gataccgatg aaacgagaga ggatgctcac gatacgggtt actgatgatg
     3481 aacatgcccg gttactggaa cgg
//
