[The description below was written by a language model from this plasmid's Addgene catalogue record and the feature table of its GenBank file.]
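Description:
pGP-FF is an empty bacterial expression backbone of about 3.5 kb (the catalogue lists 3483 bp, while the held sequence record is 3503 bp). It was built for the bacterial cell-based two-hybrid (B2H) system used in zinc finger nuclease engineering by modular assembly, and the depositor describes it as a corrected version of the earlier pGP-FB vector. It is selected in E. coli through a beta-lactamase gene, driven by its own promoter, that confers ampicillin resistance. Replication relies on a ColE1/pMB1-family origin. The feature table's generic annotation calls this origin high-copy, but the plasmid also carries the pBR322 bom region and the rop gene, which keeps copy number down, in line with the catalogue's low-copy designation. An f1 phage origin is also present and could allow single-stranded DNA production.

The expression cassette is driven by the strong lacUV5 promoter followed by a lac operator, so transcription is repressed by lac repressor and can be relieved with IPTG. Because the promoter is strong, the plasmid must be kept in a strain carrying the lacIq allele, such as XL1 Blue, to maintain repression. The backbone encodes an N-terminal Gal11P fusion partner, although Gal11P is not annotated in the feature table; a FLAG epitope is annotated downstream of the promoter. No insert is present. Zinc finger arrays are cloned between the retained XbaI and BsgI sites to produce a zinc finger-Gal11P hybrid protein. In a B2H assay, such a hybrid serves to couple DNA binding by the zinc fingers to activation of a reporter, letting users test the activity of assembled arrays.
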