Addgene plasmid #13480: pGP-FF
Purpose: (Empty Backbone)
Depositing lab: Keith Joung. Depositing organization: Massachusetts General Hospital. Publication: Standardized reagents and protocols for engineering zinc finger nucleases by modular assembly. Wright DA, Thibodeau-Beganny S, Sander JD, Winfrey RJ, Hirsh AS, Eichtinger M, Fu F, Porteus MH, Dobbs D, Voytas DF, Joung JK. Nat Protoc. 2006;1(3):1637-52. doi: 10.1038/nprot.2006.259 PubMed 17406455.
Backbone
  Vector backbone: pGP-FF
  Backbone size (bp): 3483
  Vector type: Bacterial Expression
Growth in bacteria
  Bacterial resistance: Ampicillin, 100 μg/mL
  Growth temperature: 37°C
  Growth strain: XL1 Blue
  Growth instructions: Needs strain with lacIq
  Copy number: Low Copy
Gene/Insert
  Gene/Insert name: None
  Tag / fusion protein: Gal11P (N terminal on backbone)
  Cloning method: Restriction Enzyme; 5′ cloning site XbaI (not destroyed); 3′ cloning site BsgI (not destroyed)
  Sequencing primers: 5′ GGG GGA TTT CTG TTC ATG GGG G
Terms and licenses: Academic/Nonprofit Terms; Industry Terms: Not Available to Industry
Depositor comments: Bacterial cell-based two-hybrid (B2H) expression vector. This plasmid is a corrected version of pGP-FB (Plasmid 13419). Note that the BsgI site (not pictured in the map below) cuts at base 420. pGP-FF requires a bacterial strain, such as XL1 Blue, that expresses the lacIq allele of lac repressor. This ensures repression of the strong lacUV5 promoter, which directs expression of the zinc finger-Gal11P hybrid protein.
How to cite: pGP-FF was a gift from Keith Joung (Addgene plasmid # 13480 ; http://n2t.net/addgene:13480 ; RRID:Addgene_13480)
