>Addgene plasmid #13480 | pGP-FF | addgene partial sequence | sequence record 19888 | 13480 with pGP (GGGGGATTTCTGTTCATGGGGG)
CTCACGATACGGGTTACTGATGATGAACATGCCCGGTTACTGGAACGGGAATTCCGGGCTTTACACTTTA
TGCTTCCGGCTCGTATAATGTGTCGACTTGTGAGCGGATAACAATTTCACACAGGAAACAGCTATGCCTC
AACAGCAGCAAATGCAACCTCCCAATTCAAGTGCGGACAACAACCCTTTGCAACAGCAATCATCACAAAA
TACCGTACCAAACGTCCTCAACCAAATTAACCAAATCTTTTCTCCAGAGGAGCAACGCAGCTTATTACAA
GAAGCCATCGAAACCTGCAAGAATTTTGAAAAAACACAATTGGGTAGTACGATGACGGAACCTGTCAAGC
AAAGTTTTATTAGGAAATACATTGTGCAAAAGGCCCTGAGAAAAATCCAAGCTTTGGCGGCCGCTGACTA
CAAAGACGATGATGACAAATCTAGAGTGCAGTGATAACCTCTACTCACCTGCGTGGATCCTCTGCACAGT
AGTAACTAGAGACTAGAAAAAGGCCGACAAGTCCCGCTCCGCTGAAGATCCTGGCGTAATAGCGAAGAGG
CCCGCACCGATCGCCCTTCCCAACAGTTGCGCAGCCTGAATGGCGAATGGG
[124 nt withheld, positions 612-735]
C
[91 nt withheld, positions 737-827]
AGGGTGATGGTTCACGTAGTGGGCCATCGCCCTGATAGACGGGTTTTCGCCCTTTGACGTTGGAGTCCAC
GTTCTTTAATAGTGGACTCTTGTTCCAAA
